Addgene plasmid #131107: pANTO3
Purpose: To generate a replicative plasmid carrying mycobacteriophage L5 integrase
Depositing lab: Riccardo Manganelli. Depositing organization: University of Padua. Publication: Improving the stability of the TetR/Pip-OFF mycobacterial repressible promoter system. Boldrin F, Anoosheh S, Serafini A, Cioetto Mazzabo L, Palu G, Provvedi R, Manganelli R. Sci Rep. 2019 Apr 8;9(1):5783. doi: 10.1038/s41598-019-42319-2. PubMed 30962489.
Backbone
  Vector backbone: pMV261 plasmid
  Backbone size w/o insert (bp): 3920
  Vector type: Bacterial Expression
Growth in bacteria
  Bacterial resistance: Kanamycin, 50 μg/mL
  Growth temperature: 37°C
  Growth strain: DH5alpha
  Copy number: High Copy
Gene/Insert
  Gene/Insert name: mycobacteriophage L5 integrase
  Species: temperate phage of the mycobacteria
  Insert size (bp): 2000
  Cloning method: Restriction Enzyme; 5′ cloning site unknown (unknown if destroyed); 3′ cloning site unknown (unknown if destroyed)
  Sequencing primers: 5′ n/a
Resource information
  A portion of this plasmid was derived from a plasmid made by: The plasmid has the gene for mycobacteriophage L5 integrase belonging to pMV306 plasmid (Stover CK et al. (1991). Nature 351: 456–460).
Terms and licenses: Academic/Nonprofit Terms; Industry Terms: Not Available to Industry
Depositor comments: The sequence for the vector is that of pMV261 after digestion using NheI- KpnI.
How to cite: pANTO3 was a gift from Riccardo Manganelli (Addgene plasmid # 131107 ; http://n2t.net/addgene:131107 ; RRID:Addgene_131107)
