[The description below was written by a language model from this plasmid's Addgene catalogue record and pLannotate feature annotations shown in this document.]
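Description:
pANTO3 is a bacterial plasmid of about 5.9 kb built on the pMV261 backbone, a vector widely used as an E. coli–mycobacteria shuttle plasmid. Its stated purpose is to supply the mycobacteriophage L5 integrase from a replicating, rather than integrating, plasmid. In E. coli it is maintained at high copy through a ColE1/pUC-type origin and selected with kanamycin via the aph(3')-Ia aminoglycoside phosphotransferase gene. This gene is followed by a short remnant of the Tn903 transposition protein, reflecting the transposon origin of the resistance cassette. The annotation leaves a roughly 2 kb stretch between the E. coli origin and the cloning-site remnant unlabelled. pMV261-type vectors normally carry their mycobacterial replicon in such a region, and the "replicative" description fits that, but the feature table does not identify it.

The insert, recorded as about 2 kb and derived from the integrating vector pMV306, was placed into pMV261 cut with NheI and KpnI. It contains the complete L5 int gene (gene 33), flanked by fragments of neighbouring phage sequence: a partial match to a putative excisionase on one side and a partial gene 32 on the other. A leftover piece of the multiple cloning site and an rrnB T1 terminator lie just upstream. No promoter driving the integrase is annotated, and no attP site is listed, so the record does not state how int is expressed.

L5 integrase catalyses site-specific recombination between phage attP and the mycobacterial chromosomal attB site. Providing it in trans from a separate plasmid allows integration of vectors that carry attP but lack their own integrase. The associated work concerns improving the stability of the TetR/Pip-OFF repressible promoter system in mycobacteria.
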