Features (pLannotate 1.2.2; 8 found; start..end, strand, type, name):
      1..816     +  CDS            KanR: aminoglycoside phosphotransferase; aph(3')-Ia; confers resistance to kanamycin in bacteria or G418 (Geneticin®) in eukaryotes
    957..1100    +  CDS            TRA2_ECOLX (fragment): Protein predicted: Swiss-Prot protein existence level 4. Required for transposition of transposon Tn903. From Escherichia coli.
   1147..1735    +  rep_origin     ori: high-copy-number ColE1/pMB1/pBR322/pUC origin of replication
   3824..3841    -  misc_feature   MCS (fragment): multiple cloning site
   3888..3934    +  terminator     rrnB T1 terminator: transcription terminator T1 from the E. coli rrnB gene
   3914..4054    -  CDS            34.1 (fragment): VG341_BPMD2 - Protein predicted: Swiss-Prot protein existence level 4. Putative excisionase. From Mycobacterium phage D29 (Mycobacteriophage D29).
   4467..5579    +  CDS            33: VINT_BPML5 - Also known as int. Protein inferred from homology: Swiss-Prot protein existence level 3. Integrase is necessary for integration of the phage into the host genome by site-specific recombination. From Mycobacterium phage L5 (Mycobacteriophage L5).
   5641..5745    -  CDS            32 (fragment): VG32_BPML5 - Protein predicted: Swiss-Prot protein existence level 4. From Mycobacterium phage L5 (Mycobacteriophage L5).
>Addgene plasmid #131107 | pANTO3 | addgene full sequence | sequence record 266169 | Addgene NGS Result
ATGAGCCATATTCAACGGGAAACGTCTTGCTCGAGGCCGCGATTAAATTCCAACATGGATGCTGATTTAT
ATGGGTATAAATGGGCTCGCGATAATGTCGGGCAATCAGGTGCGACAATCTATCGCTTGTATGGGAAGCC
CCATGCGCCAGAGTTGTTTCTGAAACATGGCAAAGGTAGCGTTGCCAATGATGTTACAGATGAGATGGTC
AGACTAAACTGGCTGACGGAATTTATGCCTCTTCCGACCATCAAGCATTTTATCCGTACTCCTGATGATG
CATGGTTACTCACCACTGCGATCCCCGGGAAAACAGCATTCCAGGTATTAGAAGAATATCCTGATTCAGG
TGAAAATATTGTTGATGCGCTGGCAGTGTTCCTGCGCCGGTTGCATTCGATTCCTGTTTGTAATTGTCCT
TTTAACAGCGATCGCGTATTTCGTCTCGCTCAGGCGCAATCACGAATGAATAACGGTTTGGTTGATGCGA
GTGATTTTGATGACGAGCGTAATGGCTGGCCTGTTGAACAAGTCTGGAAAGAAATGCATAATCTTTTGCC
ATTCTCACCGGATTCAGTCGTCACTCATGGTGATTTCTCACTTGATAACCTTATTTTTGACGAGGGGAAA
TTAATAGGTTGTATTGATGTTGGACGAGTCGGAATCGCAGACCGATACCAGGATCTTGCCATCCTATGGA
ACTGCCTCGGTGAGTTTTCTCCTTCATTACAGAAACGGCTTTTTCAAAAATATGGTATTGATAATCCTGA
TATGAATAAATTGCAGTTTCATTTGATGCTCGATGAGTTTTTCTAATCAGAATTGGTTAATTGGTTGTAA
CACTGGCAGAGCATTACGCTGACTTGACGGGACGGCGGCTTTGTTGAATAAATCGAACTTTTGCTGAGTT
GAAGGATCAGATCACGCATCTTCCCGACAACGCAGACCGTTCCGTGGCAAAGCAAAAGTTCAAAATCACC
AACTGGTCCACCTACAACAAAGCTCTCACCAACCGTGGCTCCCTCACTTTCTGGCTGGATGATGGGGCGA
TTCAGGCCTGGTATGAGTCAGCAACACCTTCTTCACGAGGCAGACCTCACTAGTTCCATGAGCGTCAGAC
CCCGTAGAAAAGATCAAAGGATCTTCTTGAGATCCTTTTTTTCTGCGCGTAATCTGCTGCTTGCAAACAA
AAAAACCACCGCTACCAGCGGTGGTTTGTTTGCCGGATCAAGAGCTACCAACTCTTTTTCCGAAGGTAAC
TGGCTTCAGCAGAGCGCAGATACCAAATACTGTCCTTCTAGTGTAGCCGTAGTTAGGCCACCACTTCAAG
AACTCTGTAGCACCGCCTACATACCTCGCTCTGCTAATCCTGTTACCAGTGGCTGCTGCCAGTGGCGATA
AGTCGTGTCTTACCGGGTTGGACTCAAGACGATAGTTACCGGATAAGGCGCAGCGGTCGGGCTGAACGGG
GGGTTCGTGCACACAGCCCAGCTTGGAGCGAACGACCTACACCGAACTGAGATACCTACAGCGTGAGCTA
TGAGAAAGCGCCACGCTTCCCGAGGGGAGAAAGGCGGACAGGTATCCGGTAAGCGGCAGGGTCGGAACAG
GAGAGCGCACGAGGGAGCTTCCAGGGGGAAACGCCTGGTATCTTTATAGTCCTGTCGGGTTTCGCCACCT
CTGACTTGAGCGTCGATTTTTGTGATGCTCGTCAGGGGGGCGGAGCCTATGGAAAAACGCCAGCAACGCG
GCCTTTTTACGGTTCCTGGCCTTTTGCTGGCCTTTTGCTCACATGTTCTTTCCTGCGTTATCCCCTGATT
CTGTGGATAACCGTATTACCGCCTTTGAGTGAGCTGATACCGCTCGCCGCAGCCGAACGACCGAGCGCAA
CGCGTGAGCCCACCAGCTCCGTAAGTTCGGGCGCTGTGTGGCTCGTACCCGCGCATTCAGGCGGCAGGGG
GTCTAACGGGTCTAAGGCGGCGTGTACGGCCGCCACAGCGGCTCTCAGCGGCCCGGAAACGTCCTCGAAA
CGACGCATGTGTTCCTCCTGGTTGGTACAGGTGGTTGGGGGTGCTCGGCTGTCGCTGGTGTTCCACCACC
AGGGCTCGACGGGAGAGCGGGGGAGTGTGCAGTTGTGGGGTGGCCCCTCAGCGAAATATCTGACTTGGAG
CTCGTGTCGGACCATACACCGGTGATTAATCGTGGTCTACTACCAAGCGTGAGCCACGTCGCCGACGAAT
TTGAGCAGCTCTGGCTGCCGTACTGGCCGCTGGCAAGCGACGATCTGCTCGAGGGGATCTACCGCCAAAG
CCGCGCGTCGGCCCTAGGCCGCCGGTACATCGAGGCGAACCCAACAGCGCTGGCAAACCTGCTGGTCGTG
GACGTAGACCATCCAGACGCAGCGCTCCGAGCGCTCAGCGCCCGGGGGTCCCATCCGCTGCCCAACGCGA
TCGTGGGCAATCGCGCCAACGGCCACGCACACGCAGTGTGGGCACTCAACGCCCCTGTTCCACGCACCGA
ATACGCGCGGCGTAAGCCGCTCGCATACATGGCGGCGTGCGCCGAAGGCCTTCGGCGCGCCGTCGATGGC
GACCGCAGTTACTCAGGCCTCATGACCAAAAACCCCGGCCACATCGCCTGGGAAACGGAATGGCTCCACT
CAGATCTCTACACACTCAGCCACATCGAGGCCGAGCTCGGCGCGAACATGCCACCGCCGCGCTGGCGTCA
GCAGACCACGTACAAAGCGGCTCCGACGCCGCTAGGGCGGAATTGCGCACTGTTCGATTCCGTCAGGTTG
TGGGCCTATCGTCCCGCCCTCATGCGGATCTACCTGCCGACCCGGAACGTGGACGGACTCGGCCGCGCGA
TCTATGCCGAGTGCCACGCGCGAAACGCCGAATTTCCGTGCAACGACGTGTGTCCCGGACCGCTACCGGA
CAGCGAGGTCCGCGCCATCGCCAACAGCATTTGGCGTTGGATCACAACCAAGTCGCGCATTTGGGCGGAC
GGGATCGTGGTCTACGAGGCCACACTCAGTGCGCGCCAGTCGGCCATCTCGCGGAAGGGCGCAGCAGCGC
GCACGGCGGCGAGCACAGTTGCGCGGCGCGCAAAGTCCGCGTCAGCCATGGAGGCATTGCTATGAGCGAC
GGCTACAGCGACGGCTACAACCGGCAGCCGACTGTCCGCAAAAAGCGGCGCGTGACCGCCGCCGAAGGCG
CTCGAATCACCGGACTATCCGAACGCCACGTCGTCCGGCTCGTGGCGCAGGAACGCAGCGAGTGGCTCGC
CGAGCAGGCTGCACGCCGCGAACGCATCCGCGCCTATCACGACGACGAGGGCCACTCTTGGCCGCAAACG
GCCAAACATTTCGGGCTGCATCTGGACACCGTTAAGCGACTCGGCTATCGGGCGAGGAAAGAGCGTGCGG
CAGAACAGGAAGCGGCTCAAAAGGCCCACAACGAAGCCGACAATCCACCGCTGTTCTAACGCAATTGGGG
AGCGGGTGTCGCGGGGGTTCCGTGGGGGGTTCCGTTGCAACGGGTCGGACAGGTAAAAGTCCTGGTAGAC
GCTAGTTTTCTGGTTTGGGCCATGCCTGTCTCGTTGCGTGTTTCGTTGCGCCCGTTTTGAATACCAGCCA
GACGAGACGGGGTTCTACGAATCTTGGTCGATACCAAGCCATTTCCGCTGAATATCGGGGAGCTCACCGC
CAGAATCGGTGGTTGTGGTGATGTACGTGGCGAACTCCGTTGTAGTGCCTGTGGTGGCATCCGTGGCGCG
GCCGCGGTACCAGATCTTTAAATCTAGATATCCATGGATCCAGCTGCAGAATTCGAAGCTTATCGATGTC
GACGTAGTTAACTAGCGTACGATCGACTGCCAGGCATCAAATAAAACGAAAGGCTCAGTCGAAAGACTGG
GCCTTTCGTTTTATGCCATCATGGCCGCGGTGATCAGCTAGAGCCGTGAACGACAGGGCGAACGCCAGCC
CGCCGACGGCGAGGGTTCCGACCGCTGCAACTCCCGGTGCAACCTTGTCCCGGTCTATTCTCTTCACTGC
ACCAGCTCCAATCTGGTGTGAATGCCCCTCGTCTGTTCGCGCAGGCGGGGGGCTCTATTCGTTTGTCAGC
ATCGAAAGTAGCCAGATCAGGGATGCGTTGCAACCGCGTATGCCCAGGTCAGAAGAGTCGCACAAGAGTT
GCAGACCCCTGGAAAGAAAAATGGCCAGAGGGCGAAAACACCCTCTGACCAGCGGAGCGGGCGACGGGAA
TCGAACCCGCGTAGCTAGTTTGGAAGAATGGGTGTCTGCCGACCACATATATGGGCCGGTCAAGATAGGT
TTTTACCCCCTCTCGGCTGCATCCTCTAAGTGGAAAGAAATTGCAGGTCGTAGAAGCGCGTTGAAGCCTG
AGAGTTGCACAGGAGTTGCAACCCGGTAGCCTTGTTCACGACGAGAGGAGACCTAGTTGGCACGTCGCGG
ATGGGGATCGCTGAAGACTCAGCGCAGCGGGAGGATCCAAGCCTCATACGTCAACCCGCAGGACGGTGTG
AGGTACTACGCGCTGCAGACCTACGACAACAAGATGGACGCCGAAGCCTGGCTCGCGGGCGAGAAGCGGC
TCATCGAGATGGAGACCTGGACCCCTCCACAGGACCGGGCGAAGAAGGCAGCCGCCAGCGCCATCACGCT
GGAGGAGTACACCCGGAAGTGGCTCGTGGAGCGCGACCTCGCAGACGGCACCAGGGATCTGTACAGCGGG
CACGCGGAGCGCCGCATCTACCCGGTGCTAGGTGAAGTGGCGGTCACAGAGATGACGCCAGCTCTGGTGC
GTGCGTGGTGGGCCGGGATGGGTAGGAAGCACCCGACTGCCCGCCGGCATGCCTACAACGTCCTCCGGGC
GGTGATGAACACAGCGGTCGAGGACAAGCTGATCGCAGAGAACCCGTGCCGGATCGAGCAGAAGGCAGCC
GATGAGCGCGACGTAGAGGCGCTGACGCCTGAGGAGCTGGACATCGTCGCCGCTGAGATCTTCGTGCACT
ACCGGATCGCGGCATACATCCTGGCGTGGACGAGCCTCCGGTTCGGAGAGCTGATCGAGCTTCGCCGCAA
GGACATCGTGGACGACGGCATGACGATGAAGCTCCGGGTGCGCCGTGGCGCTTCCCGCGTGGGGAACAAG
ATCGTCGTTGGCAACGCCAAGACCGTCCGGTCGAAGCGTCCTGTGACGGTTCCGCCTCACGTCGCGGAGA
TGATCCGAGCGCACATGAAGGACCGTACGAAGATGAACAAGGGCCCCGAGGCATTCCTGGTGACCACGAC
GCAGGGCAACCGGCTGTCGAAGTCCGCGTTCACCAAGTCGCTGAAGCGTGGCTACGCCAAGATCGGTCGG
CCGGAACTCCGCATCCACGACCTCCGCGCTGTCGGCGCTACGTTCGCCGCTCAGGCAGGTGCGACGACCA
AGGAGCTGATGGCCCGTCTCGGTCACACGACTCCTAGGATGGCGATGAAGTACCAGATGGCGTCTGAGGC
CCGCGACGAGGCTATCGCTGAGGCGATGTCCAAGCTGGCCAAGACCTCCTGAAACGCAAAAAGCCCCCCT
CCCAAGGACACTGAGTCCTAAAGAGGGGGGTTTCTTGTCAGTACGCGAAGAACCACGCCTGGCCGCGAGC
GCCAGCACCGCCGCTCTGTGCGGAGACCTGGGCACCAGCCCCGCCGCCGCCAGGAGCATTGCCGTTCCCG
CCAGCTAGCCACCTGACGTCGGGGGGGGGGGAAAGCCACGTTGTGTCTCAAAATCTCTGATGTTACATTG
CACAAGATAAAAATATATCATCATGAACAATAAAACTGTCTGCTTACATAAACAGTAATACAAGGGGTGT
T
